Addgene plasmid #116427: pHAGE-MAP2K1-K57N
Purpose: Lentiviral expression of MAP2K1 K57N
Depositing lab: Gordon Mills & Kenneth Scott. Depositing organization: Baylor College of Medicine. Publication: Systematic Functional Annotation of Somatic Mutations in Cancer. Ng PK, Li J, Jeong KJ, Shao S, Chen H, Tsang YH, Sengupta S, Wang Z, Bhavana VH, Tran R, Soewito S, Minussi DC, Moreno D, Kong K, Dogruluk T, Lu H, Gao J, Tokheim C, Zhou DC, Johnson AM, Zeng J, Ip CKM, Ju Z, Wester M, Yu S, Li Y, Vellano CP, Schultz N, Karchin R, Ding L, Lu Y, Cheung LWT, Chen K, Shaw KR, Meric-Bernstam F, Scott KL, Yi S, Sahni N, Liang H, Mills GB. Cancer Cell. 2018 Mar 12;33(3):450-462.e10. doi: 10.1016/j.ccell.2018.01.021. PubMed 29533785.
Backbone
  Vector backbone: pHAGE
  Vector type: Lentiviral
Growth in bacteria
  Bacterial resistance: Ampicillin, 100 μg/mL
  Growth temperature: 37°C
  Growth strain: Stbl3
  Copy number: High Copy
Gene/Insert
  Gene/Insert name: MAP2K1
  Species: H. sapiens (human)
  Mutation: K57N
  Entrez Gene: MAP2K1 (a.k.a. CFC3, MAPKK1, MEK1, MEL, MKK1, PRKMK1)
  Cloning method: Gateway Cloning
Terms and licenses: Academic/Nonprofit Terms; Industry Terms: Not Available to Industry
How to cite: pHAGE-MAP2K1-K57N was a gift from Gordon Mills & Kenneth Scott (Addgene plasmid # 116427 ; http://n2t.net/addgene:116427 ; RRID:Addgene_116427)
