[The description below was written by a language model from this plasmid's Addgene catalogue record and the feature table of its GenBank file.]
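Description:
pHAGE-MAP2K1-K57N is an HIV-1-based lentiviral expression plasmid of about 9.8 kb, built on the pHAGE backbone and carrying human MAP2K1 (MEK1) with the K57N substitution. It is propagated in E. coli through a high-copy ColE1/pUC-type origin and selected with ampicillin via the beta-lactamase gene. The viral portion contains a full-length LTR at the upstream end (labelled as a 3' LTR by the automated annotation, although it occupies the 5' position), the Psi packaging signal, the Rev response element for Rev-dependent nuclear export of the genomic RNA, the cPPT/CTS element that aids nuclear import, and a U3-deleted downstream LTR that makes the integrated provirus self-inactivating. Packaging functions are not encoded on the plasmid and must be supplied in trans.

The expression cassette is driven by the human EF-1-alpha promoter with its first intron, giving strong constitutive transcription in mammalian cells. The MAP2K1 K57N open reading frame was introduced by Gateway cloning and lies between the attB1 and attB2 sites; the feature table does not annotate the coding sequence itself, but the interval is consistent with the insert. Downstream are T3 and T7 promoter sequences, an attB4 site and a V5 epitope sequence; whether the V5 tag is fused in frame to MAP2K1 cannot be determined from the record. An EMCV IRES then directs translation of EGFP from the same transcript, so transduced cells can be identified by fluorescence, and a WPRE enhances transcript expression. No mammalian drug-selection marker is annotated. The construct comes from a collection made for systematic functional annotation of somatic cancer mutations and is used for stable lentiviral expression of this MEK1 variant.
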