LOCUS       Exported 9791 bp ds-DNA circular SYN 12-MAY-2021
DEFINITION  Lentiviral expression of MAP2K1 K57N.
ACCESSION   .
VERSION     .
KEYWORDS    pHAGE-MAP2K1-K57N
SOURCE      synthetic DNA construct
  ORGANISM  synthetic DNA construct
REFERENCE   1 (bases 1 to 9791)
  AUTHORS   Ng PK, Li J, Jeong KJ, Shao S, Chen H, Tsang YH, Sengupta S, Wang Z,
            Bhavana VH, Tran R, Soewito S, Minussi DC, Moreno D, Kong K,
            Dogruluk T, Lu H, Gao J, Tokheim C, Zhou DC, Johnson AM, Zeng J, Ip
            CKM, Ju Z, Wester M, Yu S, Li Y, Vellano CP, Schultz N, Karchin R,
            Ding L, Lu Y, Cheung LWT, Chen K, Shaw KR, Meric-Bernstam F, Scott
            KL, Yi S, Sahni N, Liang H, Mills GB
  TITLE     Systematic Functional Annotation of Somatic Mutations in Cancer.
  JOURNAL   Cancer Cell. 2018 Mar 12;33(3):450-462.e10. doi:
            10.1016/j.ccell.2018.01.021.
  PUBMED    29533785
REFERENCE   2 (bases 1 to 9791)
  AUTHORS   .
  TITLE     Direct Submission
  JOURNAL   Exported May 12, 2021 from SnapGene Server 1.1.58
            http://www.snapgene.com
FEATURES             Location/Qualifiers
     source          1..9791
                     /organism="synthetic DNA construct"
                     /mol_type="other DNA"
     LTR             1..634
                     /label=3' LTR
                     /note="3' long terminal repeat (LTR) from HIV-1"
     misc_feature    681..806
                     /label=HIV-1 Psi
                     /note="packaging signal of human immunodeficiency virus
                     type 1"
     misc_feature    1303..1536
                     /label=RRE
                     /note="The Rev response element (RRE) of HIV-1 allows for
                     Rev-dependent mRNA export from the nucleus to the
                     cytoplasm."
     CDS             1721..1765
                     /codon_start=1
                     /product="antigenic peptide corresponding to amino acids
                     655 to 669 of the HIV envelope protein gp41 (Lutje Hulsik
                     et al., 2013)"
                     /label=gp41 peptide
                     /note="recognized by the 2H10 single-chain llama nanobody"
                     /translation="KNEQELLELDKWASL"
     misc_feature    2058..2175
                     /label=cPPT/CTS
                     /note="central polypurine tract and central termination
                     sequence of HIV-1"
     promoter        2223..3401
                     /label=EF-1-alpha promoter
                     /note="strong constitutive promoter for human elongation
                     factor EF-1-alpha"
     intron          2454..3392
                     /label=EF-1-alpha intron A
                     /note="intron upstream of the start codon of human
                     EF-1-alpha"
     primer_bind     3349..3369
                     /label=EF1a-F
                     /note="Human elongation factor-1a promoter, forward primer"
     protein_bind    3421..3445
                     /gene="mutant version of attB"
                     /label=attB1
                     /bound_moiety="BP Clonase(TM)"
                     /note="recombination site for the Gateway(R) BP reaction"
     protein_bind    complement(4631..4655)
                     /gene="mutant version of attB"
                     /label=attB2
                     /bound_moiety="BP Clonase(TM)"
                     /note="recombination site for the Gateway(R) BP reaction"
     promoter        4663..4681
                     /label=T3 promoter
                     /note="promoter for bacteriophage T3 RNA polymerase"
     primer_bind     complement(4706..4725)
                     /label=T7
                     /note="T7 promoter, forward primer"
     promoter        complement(4707..4725)
                     /label=T7 promoter
                     /note="promoter for bacteriophage T7 RNA polymerase"
     protein_bind    complement(4731..4751)
                     /gene="mutant version of attB"
                     /label=attB4
                     /bound_moiety="BP Clonase(TM)"
                     /note="core recombination site for the Gateway(R) BP
                     reaction"
     CDS             4805..4846
                     /codon_start=1
                     /product="epitope tag from simian virus 5"
                     /label=V5 tag
                     /translation="GKPIPNPLLGLDST"
     misc_feature    4867..5434
                     /label=IRES
                     /note="internal ribosome entry site (IRES) of the
                     encephalomyocarditis virus (EMCV)"
     misc_feature    4884..5436
                     /label=IRES
                     /note="internal ribosome entry site (IRES) of the
                     encephalomyocarditis virus (EMCV)"
     primer_bind     complement(5028..5045)
                     /label=IRES reverse
                     /note="IRES internal ribosome entry site, reverse primer.
                     Also called pCDH-rev"
     primer_bind     5255..5274
                     /label=IRES-F
                     /note="IRES internal ribosome entry site, forward primer"
     CDS             5448..6167
                     /codon_start=1
                     /product="the original enhanced GFP (Yang et al., 1996)"
                     /label=EGFP
                     /note="mammalian codon-optimized"
                     /translation="MVSKGEELFTGVVPILVELDGDVNGHKFSVSGEGEGDATYGKLTL
                     KFICTTGKLPVPWPTLVTTLTYGVQCFSRYPDHMKQHDFFKSAMPEGYVQERTIFFKDD
                     GNYKTRAEVKFEGDTLVNRIELKGIDFKEDGNILGHKLEYNYNSHNVYIMADKQKNGIK
                     VNFKIRHNIEDGSVQLADHYQQNTPIGDGPVLLPDNHYLSTQSALSKDPNEKRDHMVLL
                     EFVTAAGITLGMDELYK"
     CDS             5448..6164
                     /codon_start=1
                     /product="enhanced GFP"
                     /label=EGFP
                     /translation="MVSKGEELFTGVVPILVELDGDVNGHKFSVSGEGEGDATYGKLTL
                     KFICTTGKLPVPWPTLVTTLTYGVQCFSRYPDHMKQHDFFKSAMPEGYVQERTIFFKDD
                     GNYKTRAEVKFEGDTLVNRIELKGIDFKEDGNILGHKLEYNYNSHNVYIMADKQKNGIK
                     VNFKIRHNIEDGSVQLADHYQQNTPIGDGPVLLPDNHYLSTQSALSKDPNEKRDHMVLL
                     EFVTAAGITLGMDELYK"
     primer_bind     complement(5493..5514)
                     /label=EGFP-N
                     /note="EGFP, reverse primer"
     primer_bind     complement(5754..5773)
                     /label=EXFP-R
                     /note="For distinguishing EGFP variants, reverse primer"
     primer_bind     6101..6122
                     /label=EGFP-C
                     /note="EGFP, forward primer"
     misc_feature    6181..6769
                     /label=WPRE
                     /note="woodchuck hepatitis virus posttranscriptional
                     regulatory element"
     primer_bind     complement(6234..6254)
                     /label=WPRE-R
                     /note="WPRE, reverse primer"
     CDS             complement(6652..6663)
                     /codon_start=1
                     /product="Factor Xa recognition and cleavage site"
                     /label=Factor Xa site
                     /translation="IEGR"
     LTR             6844..7077
                     /label=3' LTR (Delta-U3)
                     /note="self-inactivating 3' long terminal repeat (LTR) from
                     HIV-1"
     primer_bind     complement(7196..7214)
                     /label=pBRforEco
                     /note="pBR322 vectors, upsteam of EcoRI site, forward
                     primer"
     promoter        7282..7386
                     /gene="bla"
                     /label=AmpR promoter
     CDS             7387..8247
                     /codon_start=1
                     /gene="bla"
                     /product="beta-lactamase"
                     /label=AmpR
                     /note="confers resistance to ampicillin, carbenicillin, and
                     related antibiotics"
                     /translation="MSIQHFRVALIPFFAAFCLPVFAHPETLVKVKDAEDQLGARVGYI
                     ELDLNSGKILESFRPEERFPMMSTFKVLLCGAVLSRVDAGQEQLGRRIHYSQNDLVEYS
                     PVTEKHLTDGMTVRELCSAAITMSDNTAANLLLTTIGGPKELTAFLHNMGDHVTRLDRW
                     EPELNEAIPNDERDTTMPVAMATTLRKLLTGELLTLASRQQLIDWMEADKVAGPLLRSA
                     LPAGWFIADKSGAGERGSRGIIAALGPDGKPSRIVVIYTTGSQATMDERNRQIAEIGAS
                     LIKHW"
     primer_bind     complement(7605..7624)
                     /label=Amp-R
                     /note="Ampicillin resistance gene, reverse primer"
     rep_origin      8418..9006
                     /direction=RIGHT
                     /label=ori
                     /note="high-copy-number ColE1/pMB1/pBR322/pUC origin of
                     replication"
     primer_bind     8907..8926
                     /label=pBR322ori-F
                     /note="pBR322 origin, forward primer"
     primer_bind     9160..9177
                     /label=L4440
                     /note="L4440 vector, forward primer"
     primer_bind     9269..9288
                     /label=SV40pro-F
                     /note="SV40 promoter/origin, forward primer"
     protein_bind    9417..9438
                     /label=CAP binding site
                     /bound_moiety="E. coli catabolite activator protein"
                     /note="CAP binding activates transcription in the presence
                     of cAMP."
     promoter        9453..9483
                     /label=lac promoter
                     /note="promoter for the E. coli lac operon"
     protein_bind    9491..9507
                     /label=lac operator
                     /bound_moiety="lac repressor encoded by lacI"
                     /note="The lac repressor binds to the lac operator to
                     inhibit transcription in E. coli. This inhibition can be
                     relieved by adding lactose or
                     isopropyl-beta-D-thiogalactopyranoside (IPTG)."
     primer_bind     9496..9518
                     /label=M13/pUC Reverse
                     /note="In lacZ gene"
     primer_bind     9515..9531
                     /label=M13 rev
                     /note="common sequencing primer, one of multiple similar
                     variants"
     primer_bind     9515..9531
                     /label=M13 Reverse
                     /note="In lacZ gene. Also called M13-rev"
     primer_bind     9581..9600
                     /label=EBV-rev
                     /note="SV40 polyA terminator, reverse primer"
ORIGIN
        1 tggaagggct aattcactcc caaagaagac aagatatcct tgatctgtgg atctaccaca
       61 cacaaggcta cttccctgat tagcagaact acacaccagg gccaggggtc agatatccac
      121 tgacctttgg atggtgctac aagctagtac cagttgagcc agataaggta gaagaggcca
      181 ataaaggaga gaacaccagc ttgttacacc ctgtgagcct gcatgggatg gatgacccgg
      241 agagagaagt gttagagtgg aggtttgaca gccgcctagc atttcatcac gtggcccgag
      301 agctgcatcc ggagtacttc aagaactgct gatatcgagc ttgctacaag ggactttccg
      361 ctggggactt tccagggagg cgtggcctgg gcgggactgg ggagtggcga gccctcagat
      421 cctgcatata agcagctgct ttttgcctgt actgggtctc tctggttaga ccagatctga
      481 gcctgggagc tctctggcta actagggaac ccactgctta agcctcaata aagcttgcct
      541 tgagtgcttc aagtagtgtg tgcccgtctg ttgtgtgact ctggtaacta gagatccctc
      601 agaccctttt agtcagtgtg gaaaatctct agcagtggcg cccgaacagg gacttgaaag
      661 cgaaagggaa accagaggag ctctctcgac gcaggactcg gcttgctgaa gcgcgcacgg
      721 caagaggcga ggggcggcga ctggtgagta cgccaaaaat tttgactagc ggaggctaga
      781 aggagagaga tgggtgcgag agcgtcagta ttaagcgggg gagaattaga tcgcgatggg
      841 aaaaaattcg gttaaggcca gggggaaaga aaaaatataa attaaaacat atagtatggg
      901 caagcaggga gctagaacga ttcgcagtta atcctggcct gttagaaaca tcagaaggct
      961 gtagacaaat actgggacag ctacaaccat cccttcagac aggatcagaa gaacttagat
     1021 cattatataa tacagtagca accctctatt gtgtgcatca aaggatagag ataaaagaca
     1081 ccaaggaagc tttagacaag atagaggaag agcaaaacaa aagtaagacc accgcacagc
     1141 aagcggccgg ccgctgatct tcagacctgg aggaggagat atgagggaca attggagaag
     1201 tgaattatat aaatataaag tagtaaaaat tgaaccatta ggagtagcac ccaccaaggc
     1261 aaagagaaga gtggtgcaga gagaaaaaag agcagtggga ataggagctt tgttccttgg
     1321 gttcttggga gcagcaggaa gcactatggg cgcagcgtca atgacgctga cggtacaggc
     1381 cagacaatta ttgtctggta tagtgcagca gcagaacaat ttgctgaggg ctattgaggc
     1441 gcaacagcat ctgttgcaac tcacagtctg gggcatcaag cagctccagg caagaatcct
     1501 ggctgtggaa agatacctaa aggatcaaca gctcctgggg atttggggtt gctctggaaa
     1561 actcatttgc accactgctg tgccttggaa tgctagttgg agtaataaat ctctggaaca
     1621 gatttggaat cacacgacct ggatggagtg ggacagagaa attaacaatt acacaagctt
     1681 aatacactcc ttaattgaag aatcgcaaaa ccagcaagaa aagaatgaac aagaattatt
     1741 ggaattagat aaatgggcaa gtttgtggaa ttggtttaac ataacaaatt ggctgtggta
     1801 tataaaatta ttcataatga tagtaggagg cttggtaggt ttaagaatag tttttgctgt
     1861 actttctata gtgaatagag ttaggcaggg atattcacca ttatcgtttc agacccacct
     1921 cccaaccccg aggggacccg acaggcccga aggaatagaa gaagaaggtg gagagagaga
     1981 cagagacaga tccattcgat tagtgaacgg atctcgacgg tatcgccgaa ttcacaaatg
     2041 gcagtattca tccacaattt taaaagaaaa ggggggattg gggggtacag tgcaggggaa
     2101 agaatagtag acataatagc aacagacata caaactaaag aattacaaaa acaaattaca
     2161 aaaattcaaa attttcgggt ttattacagg gacagcagag atccagtttg gactagtcgt
     2221 gaggctccgg tgcccgtcag tgggcagagc gcacatcgcc cacagtcccc gagaagttgg
     2281 ggggaggggt cggcaattga accggtgcct agagaaggtg gcgcggggta aactgggaaa
     2341 gtgatgtcgt gtactggctc cgcctttttc ccgagggtgg gggagaaccg tatataagtg
     2401 cagtagtcgc cgtgaacgtt ctttttcgca acgggtttgc cgccagaaca caggtaagtg
     2461 ccgtgtgtgg ttcccgcggg cctggcctct ttacgggtta tggcccttgc gtgccttgaa
     2521 ttacttccac ctggctgcag tacgtgattc ttgatcccga gcttcgggtt ggaagtgggt
     2581 gggagagttc gaggccttgc gcttaaggag ccccttcgcc tcgtgcttga gttgaggcct
     2641 ggcctgggcg ctggggccgc cgcgtgcgaa tctggtggca ccttcgcgcc tgtctcgctg
     2701 ctttcgataa gtctctagcc atttaaaatt tttgatgacc tgctgcgacg ctttttttct
     2761 ggcaagatag tcttgtaaat gcgggccaag atctgcacac tggtatttcg gtttttgggg
     2821 ccgcgggcgg cgacggggcc cgtgcgtccc agcgcacatg ttcggcgagg cggggcctgc
     2881 gagcgcggcc accgagaatc ggacgggggt agtctcaagc tggccggcct gctctggtgc
     2941 ctggcctcgc gccgccgtgt atcgccccgc cctgggcggc aaggctggcc cggtcggcac
     3001 cagttgcgtg agcggaaaga tggccgcttc ccggccctgc tgcagggagc tcaaaatgga
     3061 ggacgcggcg ctcgggagag cgggcgggtg agtcacccac acaaaggaaa agggcctttc
     3121 cgtcctcagc cgtcgcttca tgtgactcca cggagtaccg ggcgccgtcc aggcacctcg
     3181 attagttctc gagcttttgg agtacgtcgt ctttaggttg gggggagggg ttttatgcga
     3241 tggagtttcc ccacactgag tgggtggaga ctgaagttag gccagcttgg cacttgatgt
     3301 aattctcctt ggaatttgcc ctttttgagt ttggatcttg gttcattctc aagcctcaga
     3361 cagtggttca aagttttttt cttccatttc aggtgtcgtg aagcggccct gcagatatca
     3421 acaagtttgt acaaaaaagc aggcaccatg cccaagaaga agccgacgcc catccagctg
     3481 aacccggccc ccgacggctc tgcagttaac gggaccagct ctgcggagac caacttggag
     3541 gccttgcaga agaagctgga ggagctagag cttgatgagc agcagcgaaa gcgccttgag
     3601 gcctttctta cccagaatca gaaggtggga gaactgaagg atgacgactt tgagaagatc
     3661 agtgagctgg gggctggcaa tggcggtgtg gtgttcaagg tctcccacaa gccttctggc
     3721 ctggtcatgg ccagaaagct aattcatctg gagatcaaac ccgcaatccg gaaccagatc
     3781 ataagggagc tgcaggttct gcatgagtgc aactctccgt acatcgtggg cttctatggt
     3841 gcgttctaca gcgatggcga gatcagtatc tgcatggagc acatggatgg aggttctctg
     3901 gatcaagtcc tgaagaaagc tggaagaatt cctgaacaaa ttttaggaaa agttagcatt
     3961 gctgtaataa aaggcctgac atatctgagg gagaagcaca agatcatgca cagagatgtc
     4021 aagccctcca acatcctagt caactcccgt ggggagatca agctctgtga ctttggggtc
     4081 agcgggcagc tcatcgactc catggccaac tccttcgtgg gcacaaggtc ctacatgtcg
     4141 ccagaaagac tccaggggac tcattactct gtgcagtcag acatctggag catgggactg
     4201 tctctggtag agatggcggt tgggaggtat cccatccctc ctccagatgc caaggagctg
     4261 gagctgatgt ttgggtgcca ggtggaagga gatgcggctg agaccccacc caggccaagg
     4321 acccccggga ggccccttag ctcatacgga atggacagcc gacctcccat ggcaattttt
     4381 gagttgttgg attacatagt caacgagcct cctccaaaac tgcccagtgg agtgttcagt
     4441 ctggaatttc aagattttgt gaataaatgc ttaataaaaa accccgcaga gagagcagat
     4501 ttgaagcaac tcatggttca tgcttttatc aagagatctg atgctgagga agtggatttt
     4561 gcaggttggc tctgctccac catcggcctt aaccagccca gcacaccaac ccatgctgct
     4621 ggcgtctaga acccagcttt cttgtacaaa gtggtgatat ccaattaacc ctcactaaag
     4681 ggtaagatta gaagttaatg aagaacccta tagtgagtcg tattaccacc caacttttct
     4741 atacaaagtg gttgatatcc agcacagtgg cggccgctcg agtctagagg gcccgcggtt
     4801 cgaaggtaag cctatcccta accctctcct cggtctcgat tctacgcgta ccggttagta
     4861 atgagatccc tccccccccc ctaacgttac tggccgaagc cgcttggaat aaggccggtg
     4921 tgcgtttgtc tatatgttat tttccaccat attgccgtct tttggcaatg tgagggcccg
     4981 gaaacctggc cctgtcttct tgacgagcat tcctaggggt ctttcccctc tcgccaaagg
     5041 aatgcaaggt ctgttgaatg tcgtgaagga agcagttcct ctggaagctt cttgaagaca
     5101 aacaacgtct gtagcgaccc tttgcaggca gcggaacccc ccacctggcg acaggtgcct
     5161 ctgcggccaa aagccacgtg tataagatac acctgcaaag gcggcacaac cccagtgcca
     5221 cgttgtgagt tggatagttg tggaaagagt caaatggctc tcctcaagcg tattcaacaa
     5281 ggggctgaag gatgcccaga aggtacccca ttgtatggga tctgatctgg ggcctcggtg
     5341 cacatgcttt acatgtgttt agtcgaggtt aaaaaaacgt ctaggccccc cgaaccacgg
     5401 ggacgtggtt ttcctttgaa aaacacgatg ataatatggc cacacatatg gtgagcaagg
     5461 gcgaggagct gttcaccggg gtggtgccca tcctggtcga gctggacggc gacgtaaacg
     5521 gccacaagtt cagcgtgtcc ggcgagggcg agggcgatgc cacctacggc aagctgaccc
     5581 tgaagttcat ctgcaccacc ggcaagctgc ccgtgccctg gcccaccctc gtgaccaccc
     5641 tgacctacgg cgtgcagtgc ttcagccgct accccgacca catgaagcag cacgacttct
     5701 tcaagtccgc catgcccgaa ggctacgtcc aggagcgcac catcttcttc aaggacgacg
     5761 gcaactacaa gacccgcgcc gaggtgaagt tcgagggcga caccctggtg aaccgcatcg
     5821 agctgaaggg catcgacttc aaggaggacg gcaacatcct ggggcacaag ctggagtaca
     5881 actacaacag ccacaacgtc tatatcatgg ccgacaagca gaagaacggc atcaaggtga
     5941 acttcaagat ccgccacaac atcgaggacg gcagcgtgca gctcgccgac cactaccagc
     6001 agaacacccc catcggcgac ggccccgtgc tgctgcccga caaccactac ctgagcaccc
     6061 agtccgccct gagcaaagac cccaacgaga agcgcgatca catggtcctg ctggagttcg
     6121 tgaccgccgc cgggatcact ctcggcatgg acgagctgta caagtaaatc gatagatcct
     6181 aatcaacctc tggattacaa aatttgtgaa agattgactg gtattcttaa ctatgttgct
     6241 ccttttacgc tatgtggata cgctgcttta atgcctttgt atcatgctat tgcttcccgt
     6301 atggctttca ttttctcctc cttgtataaa tcctggttgc tgtctcttta tgaggagttg
     6361 tggcccgttg tcaggcaacg tggcgtggtg tgcactgtgt ttgctgacgc aacccccact
     6421 ggttggggca ttgccaccac ctgtcagctc ctttccggga ctttcgcttt ccccctccct
     6481 attgccacgg cggaactcat cgccgcctgc cttgcccgct gctggacagg ggctcggctg
     6541 ttgggcactg acaattccgt ggtgttgtcg gggaaatcat cgtcctttcc ttggctgctc
     6601 gcctgtgttg ccacctggat tctgcgcggg acgtccttct gctacgtccc ttcggccctc
     6661 aatccagcgg accttccttc ccgcggcctg ctgccggctc tgcggcctct tccgcgtctt
     6721 cgccttcgcc ctcagacgag tcggatctcc ctttgggccg cctccccgcc tgagatcctt
     6781 taagaccaat gacttacaag gcagctgtag atcttagcca ctttttaaaa gaaaaggggg
     6841 gactggaagg gctaattcac tcccaacgaa gacaagatct gctttttgct tgtactgggt
     6901 ctctctggtt agaccagatc tgagcctggg agctctctgg ctaactaggg aacccactgc
     6961 ttaagcctca ataaagcttg ccttgagtgc ttcaagtagt gtgtgcccgt ctgttgtgtg
     7021 actctggtaa ctagagatcc ctcagaccct tttagtcagt gtggaaaatc tctagcagta
     7081 gtagttcatg tcatcttatt attcagtatt tataacttgc aaagaaatga atatcagaga
     7141 gtgagaggcc cgggttaatt aaggaaaggg ctagatcatt cttgaagacg aaagggcctc
     7201 gtgatacgcc tatttttata ggttaatgtc atgataataa tggtttctta gacgtcaggt
     7261 ggcacttttc ggggaaatgt gcgcggaacc cctatttgtt tatttttcta aatacattca
     7321 aatatgtatc cgctcatgag acaataaccc tgataaatgc ttcaataata ttgaaaaagg
     7381 aagagtatga gtattcaaca tttccgtgtc gcccttattc ccttttttgc ggcattttgc
     7441 cttcctgttt ttgctcaccc agaaacgctg gtgaaagtaa aagatgctga agatcagttg
     7501 ggtgcacgag tgggttacat cgaactggat ctcaacagcg gtaagatcct tgagagtttt
     7561 cgccccgaag aacgttttcc aatgatgagc acttttaaag ttctgctatg tggcgcggta
     7621 ttatcccgtg ttgacgccgg gcaagagcaa ctcggtcgcc gcatacacta ttctcagaat
     7681 gacttggttg agtactcacc agtcacagaa aagcatctta cggatggcat gacagtaaga
     7741 gaattatgca gtgctgccat aaccatgagt gataacactg cggccaactt acttctgaca
     7801 acgatcggag gaccgaagga gctaaccgct tttttgcaca acatggggga tcatgtaact
     7861 cgccttgatc gttgggaacc ggagctgaat gaagccatac caaacgacga gcgtgacacc
     7921 acgatgcctg tagcaatggc aacaacgttg cgcaaactat taactggcga actacttact
     7981 ctagcttccc ggcaacaatt aatagactgg atggaggcgg ataaagttgc aggaccactt
     8041 ctgcgctcgg cccttccggc tggctggttt attgctgata aatctggagc cggtgagcgt
     8101 gggtctcgcg gtatcattgc agcactgggg ccagatggta agccctcccg tatcgtagtt
     8161 atctacacga cggggagtca ggcaactatg gatgaacgaa atagacagat cgctgagata
     8221 ggtgcctcac tgattaagca ttggtaactg tcagaccaag tttactcata tatactttag
     8281 attgatttaa aacttcattt ttaatttaaa aggatctagg tgaagatcct ttttgataat
     8341 ctcatgacca aaatccctta acgtgagttt tcgttccact gagcgtcaga ccccgtagaa
     8401 aagatcaaag gatcttcttg agatcctttt tttctgcgcg taatctgctg cttgcaaaca
     8461 aaaaaaccac cgctaccagc ggtggtttgt ttgccggatc aagagctacc aactcttttt
     8521 ccgaaggtaa ctggcttcag cagagcgcag ataccaaata ctgttcttct agtgtagccg
     8581 tagttaggcc accacttcaa gaactctgta gcaccgccta catacctcgc tctgctaatc
     8641 ctgttaccag tggctgctgc cagtggcgat aagtcgtgtc ttaccgggtt ggactcaaga
     8701 cgatagttac cggataaggc gcagcggtcg ggctgaacgg ggggttcgtg cacacagccc
     8761 agcttggagc gaacgaccta caccgaactg agatacctac agcgtgagct atgagaaagc
     8821 gccacgcttc ccgaagggag aaaggcggac aggtatccgg taagcggcag ggtcggaaca
     8881 ggagagcgca cgagggagct tccaggggga aacgcctggt atctttatag tcctgtcggg
     8941 tttcgccacc tctgacttga gcgtcgattt ttgtgatgct cgtcaggggg gcggagccta
     9001 tggaaaaacg ccagcaacgc ggccttttta cggttcctgg ccttttgctg gccttttgct
     9061 cacatgttct ttcctgcgtt atcccctgat tctgtggata accgtattac cgcctttgag
     9121 tgagctgata ccgctcgccg cagccgaacg accgagcgca gcgagtcagt gagcgaggaa
     9181 gcggaagagc gcccaatacg caaaccgcct ctccccgcgc gttggccgat tcattaatgc
     9241 agcaagctca tggctgacta atttttttta tttatgcaga ggccgaggcc gcctcggcct
     9301 ctgagctatt ccagaagtag tgaggaggct tttttggagg cctaggcttt tgcaaaaagc
     9361 tccccgtggc acgacaggtt tcccgactgg aaagcgggca gtgagcgcaa cgcaattaat
     9421 gtgagttagc tcactcatta ggcaccccag gctttacact ttatgcttcc ggctcgtatg
     9481 ttgtgtggaa ttgtgagcgg ataacaattt cacacaggaa acagctatga catgattacg
     9541 aatttcacaa ataaagcatt tttttcactg cattctagtt gtggtttgtc caaactcatc
     9601 aatgtatctt atcatgtctg gatcaactgg ataactcaag ctaaccaaaa tcatcccaaa
     9661 cttcccaccc cataccctat taccactgcc aattacctgt ggtttcattt actctaaacc
     9721 tgtgattcct ctgaattatt ttcattttaa agaaattgta tttgttaaat atgtactaca
     9781 aacttagtag t
//
