>Addgene plasmid #116427 | pHAGE-MAP2K1-K57N | depositor partial sequence | sequence record 219301 | insert
ATGCCCAAGAAGAAGCCGACGCCCATCCAGCTGAACCCGGCCCCCGACGGCTCTGCAGTTAACGGGACCA
GCTCTGCGGAGACCAACTTGGAGGCCTTGCAGAAGAAGCTGGAGGAGCTAGAGCTTGATGAGCAGCAGCG
AAAGCGCCTTGAGGCCTTTCTTACCCAGAATCAGAAGGTGGGAGAACTGAAGGATGACGACTTTGAGAAG
ATCAGTGAGCTGGGGGCTGGCAATGGCGGTGTGGTGTTCAAGGTCTCCCACAAGCCTTCTGGCCTGGTCA
TGGCCAGAAAGCTAATTCATCTGGAGATCAAACCCGCAATCCGGAACCAGATCATAAGGGAGCTGCAGGT
TCTGCATGAGTGCAACTCTCCGTACATCGTGGGCTTCTATGGTGCGTTCTACAGCGATGGCGAGATCAGT
ATCTGCATGGAGCACATGGATGGAGGTTCTCTGGATCAAGTCCTGAAGAAAGCTGGAAGAATTCCTGAAC
AAATTTTAGGAAAAGTTAGCATTGCTGTAATAAAAGGCCTGACATATCTGAGGGAGAAGCACAAGATCAT
GCACAGAGATGTCAAGCCCTCCAACATCCTAGTCAACTCCCGTGGGGAGATCAAGCTCTGTGACTTTGGG
GTCAGCGGGCAGCTCATCGACTCCATGGCCAACTCCTTCGTGGGCACAAGGTCCTACATGTCGCCAGAAA
GACTCCAGGGGACTCATTACTCTGTGCAGTCAGACATCTGGAGCATGGGACTGTCTCTGGTAGAGATGGC
GGTTGGGAGGTATCCCATCCCTCCTCCAGATGCCAAGGAGCTGGAGCTGATGTTTGGGTGCCAGGTGGAA
GGAGATGCGGCTGAGACCCCACCCAGGCCAAGGACCCCCGGGAGGCCCCTTAGCTCATACGGAATGGACA
GCCGACCTCCCATGGCAATTTTTGAGTTGTTGGATTACATAGTCAACGAGCCTCCTCCAAAACTGCCCAG
TGGAGTGTTCAGTCTGGAATTTCAAGATTTTGTGAATAAATGCTTAATAAAAAACCCCGCAGAGAGAGCA
GATTTGAAGCAACTCATGGTTCATGCTTTTATCAAGAGATCTGATGCTGAGGAAGTGGATTTTGCAGGTT
GGCTCTGCTCCACCATCGGCCTTAACCAGCCCAGCACACCAACCCATGCTGCTGGCGTCTAA
